Addgene plasmid #198368: pBZS-YP_001497965
Purpose: Express YP_001497965 in bacterial cells.
Depositing lab: Takashi Ito. Depositing organization: Kyushu University. Publication: Identification, expression, and purification of DNA cytosine 5-methyltransferases with short recognition sequences. Miura F, Miura M, Shibata Y, Furuta Y, Miyamura K, Ino Y, Bayoumi AMA, Oba U, Ito T. BMC Biotechnol. 2022 Nov 4;22(1):33. doi: 10.1186/s12896-022-00765-3. PubMed 36333700.
Backbone
  Vector backbone: pBZS
  Vector type: Bacterial Expression
Growth in bacteria
  Bacterial resistance: Ampicillin, 100 μg/mL
  Growth temperature: 37°C
  Growth strain: NEB T7 Express
  Copy number: Unknown
Gene/Insert
  Gene/Insert name: YP_001497965
  Entrez Gene: B769R (a.k.a. NY2A_B769R)
Terms and licenses: Academic/Nonprofit Terms; Industry Terms: Not Available to Industry
How to cite: pBZS-YP_001497965 was a gift from Takashi Ito (Addgene plasmid # 198368 ; http://n2t.net/addgene:198368 ; RRID:Addgene_198368)
