[The description below was written by a language model from this plasmid's Addgene catalogue record and pLannotate feature annotations shown in this document.]
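Description:
pBZS-YP_001497965 is a 5,555 nt bacterial expression plasmid built on the pBZS backbone and designed to produce the protein YP_001497965 in E. coli. The insert corresponds to the gene B769R (NY2A_B769R). Automated annotation matches its roughly 1.1 kb coding region by homology to the chlorella virus M.CviJI DNA cytosine methyltransferase, an enzyme that recognises the short sequence RGCY. This fits the associated study, which concerned identifying, expressing and purifying DNA cytosine 5-methyltransferases with short recognition sequences. The match is a similarity call to a related virus's enzyme, not a statement of the insert's own specificity, which the record does not give.

Expression is driven by the araBAD promoter. The araC regulator is encoded divergently on the same plasmid, so transcription is held off until L-arabinose is supplied; this is useful for a methyltransferase that could be harmful to the host genome. Upstream of the insert lies an N-terminal leader consisting of a short fragment annotated as part of a His/TEV composite tag, the T7 gene 10 leader that aids translation, and an Xpress epitope with an enterokinase site. Downstream of the insert is a fragment of Staphylococcus aureus protein A, whose immunoglobulin-binding domains would presumably act as a C-terminal affinity handle for IgG-based purification, though the table does not confirm that it is fused in frame. The rrnB T1 and T2 terminators close the transcription unit. The plasmid replicates from a ColE1/pMB1-type origin accompanied by the pBR322 bom site and only a remnant of rop, and it is selected with ampicillin through β-lactamase. The catalogue lists its copy number as unknown.
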