Features (pLannotate 1.2.2; 15 found; start..end, strand, type, name):
      1..285     +  promoter       araBAD promoter: araBAD; promoter of the L-arabinose operon of E. coli; the araC regulatory gene is transcribed in the opposite direction (Guzman et al., 1995)
    331..351     +  CDS            capTEV™ (fragment): composite tag for in vivo biotinylation, TEV protease cleavage, and 6xHis tagging
    352..384     +  CDS            T7 tag (gene 10 leader): leader peptide from bacteriophage T7 gene 10 promotes efficient translation in E. coli
    388..411     +  CDS            Xpress™ tag: Xpress™ epitope tag, including an enterokinase recognition and cleavage site
    424..1512    +  CDS            CVIJIM: MTC1_PBCVI - Protein inferred from homology: Swiss-Prot protein existence level 3. This methylase recognizes the double-stranded sequence RGCY, causes specific methylation on C-3 on both strands, and protects the DNA from cleavage by the CviJI endonuclease. From Paramecium bursaria Chlorella virus IL3A (PBCV-IL3A).
   1534..1998    +  CDS            spa (fragment): SPA_STAAU - Experimental evidence at protein level: Swiss-Prot protein existence level 1. Plays a role in the inhibition of the host innate and adaptive immune responses. Possesses five immunoglobulin-binding domains that capture both the fragment crystallizable region (Fc region) and the Fab region (part of Ig that identifies antigen) of immunoglobulins (By similarity). In turn, Staphylococcus aureus is protected from phagocytic killing via inhibition of Ig Fc region. In addition, the host elicited B-cell response is prevented due to a decrease of antibody-secreting cell proliferation that en
   2007..2122    +  ncRNA          5S rRNA: Accession: RF00001 - 5S ribosomal RNA
   2126..2212    +  terminator     rrnB T1 terminator: Escherichia coli rrnB; transcription terminator T1 from the E. coli rrnB gene
   2304..2331    +  terminator     rrnB T2 terminator: transcription terminator T2 from the E. coli rrnB gene
   2350..2441    +  promoter       AmpR promoter: bla
   2442..3302    +  CDS            AmpR: β-lactamase; bla; confers resistance to ampicillin, carbenicillin, and related antibiotics
   3473..4061    +  rep_origin     ori: high-copy-number ColE1/pMB1/pBR322/pUC origin of replication
   4247..4387    -  misc_feature   bom: basis of mobility region from pBR322
   4489..4529    -  CDS            rop (fragment): Rop protein, which maintains plasmids at low copy number; rop
   4651..5529    -  CDS            araC: L-arabinose regulatory protein; araC
>Addgene plasmid #198368 | pBZS-YP_001497965 | addgene full sequence | sequence record 389731 | Addgene NGS Result
AAGAAACCAATTGTCCATATTGCATCAGACATTGCCGTCACTGCGTCTTTTACTGGCTCTTCTCGCTAAC
CAAACCGGTAACCCCGCTTATTAAAAGCATTCTGTAACAAAGCGGGACCAAAGCCATGACAAAAACGCGT
AACAAAAGTGTCTATAATCACGGCAGAAAAGTCCACATTGATTATTTGCACGGCGTCACACTTTGCTATG
CCATAGCATTTTTATCCATAAGATTAGCCGATCCTACCTGACGCTTTTTATCGCAACTCTCTACTGTTTC
TCCATACCCGTTTTTTGGGCTAACAGGAGGAATTAACCATGGGGGGTTCTCATCATCATCATCATCATGG
TATGGCTAGCATGACTGGTGGACAGCAAATGGGTCGGGATCTGTACGACGATGACGATAAGCTCGAGGGA
TCCATGACATTAAAAGCTCTAGAATTGTTTGCAGGCATTGCCGGGATCACGCATGGTTTACGTGGCTTCG
TGGAACCGGTTGCATTTGTGGAAATCAACAAAGACGCTCAAGAGTTCCTATCGACCAAGTTTCCGGACAA
GCCGGTATTTGACGATGTTACCAAGTTCTCCAAACGTGATTTTGATGAGCCGATCGATATGATTACGGGC
GGTTTCCCGTGCACCGGTTTCTCTATCGCGGGTAAGCGTAATGGCTTCGAGCACGCGGAAAGCGGTCTGT
TTGGTGAAGTCGTGCGCATCACCAAAGAATACATGCCGAAAATGGTTTTCTTGGAGAACAGCGGCATGCT
GAGCCACAAATATAACCTGGATATTGTCATCAGAAGCATGGATTCCTTGGGCTACGACTGTCGTTGGGTT
ACTCTGCGTGCAACCGTGGTAGGTGCTCTGCATACCCGTCATCGTTGGTTTTGCCTGTGCACCCGCAAAG
ACCACATTCGCGAGACGCTGATTTGTGATCGTGAGGTGACGAAGTTCGACTGGGAAAACGATAGACCTCC
GATTCAAGTTGATTCACGCTCCTATGAGAACAGCCGTCTCGTGCGCTTTGCTGGCTACAGCGTCGTTCCG
GACCAGATTCGTTATGCGTTCACCGGCCTGTATACTGGTAACTTTAGCCCGAGCTTTTCCAAGACCTTGG
TTCCGGGTAGCCTGGAGGGTTCCATCTGCTTTAACGAAGACAAGATCACCAATGGTTACTACAAAGACGG
TGTTTATTACGAGTTCGGCCGTACCGAAACCCACCGTGAGCCGGTGAATATTTTGTTGACGCCACGTGAG
ATCCCGAATAAACACAACGGCAAGAAACTGTTGACCCTTCCGGTGACCAAGCGCTTCTGGTGTACCCCGT
GCGCCAGCTATGGTAAGGGTACAGCGGGAGGCCGTGTTCTGACCGATCGCTCTAGCCACAGCCTGCCAAC
GCAGGTGAAATTCTCTCCGGAAGGCGAGGACGGCAAGCATCTGTCTGGTAAGTTCTGCGCGTGGCTGATG
GGTTACGACAAAGAGTATCTGGGAAATCTGCTGGAGTACGAATTCCAGCATGATGAAGCAGTGGATAACA
AGTTTAACAAAGAACAGCAGAACGCGTTTTATGAGATCTTGCACTTACCGAATCTGAACGAGGAACAGCG
CAATGCGTTCATTCAGTCCCTTAAAGACGATCCATCTCAAAGCGCAAATCTGCTGGCAGAAGCCAAGAAA
CTGAACGATGCTCAAGCTCCGAAAGTCGACAACAAATTCAACAAAGAGCAACAGAATGCGTTCTACGAAA
TTCTGCATTTACCGAACCTGAATGAAGAACAGCGTAACGCCTTTATCCAATCGCTGAAAGATGATCCTAG
TCAGTCAGCCAATCTGTTGGCGGAAGCGAAGAAACTCAATGACGCCCAAGCTCCCAAAGTTGACGCGAAT
AGCTGGAGCCATCCGCAGTTTGAAAAGCTTTAGGGCTGTTTTGGCGGATGAGAGAAGATTTTCAGCCTGA
TACAGATTAAATCAGAACGCAGAAGCGGTCTGATAAAACAGAATTTGCCTGGCGGCAGTAGCGCGGTGGT
CCCACCTGACCCCATGCCGAACTCAGAAGTGAAACGCCGTAGCGCCGATGGTAGTGTGGGGTCTCCCCAT
GCGAGAGTAGGGAACTGCCAGGCATCAAATAAAACGAAAGGCTCAGTCGAAAGACTGGGCCTTTCGTTTT
ATCTGTTGTTTGTCGGTGAACGCTCTCCTGAGTAGGACAAATCCGCCGGGAGCGGATTTGAACGTTGCGA
AGCAACGGCCCGGAGGGTGGCGGGCAGGACGCCCGCCATAAACTGCCAGGCATCAAATTAAGCAGAAGGC
CATCCTGACGGATGGCCTTTTTGCGTTTCTACAAACTCTTTTGTTTATTTTTCTAAATACATTCAAATAT
GTATCCGCTCATGAGACAATAACCCTGATAAATGCTTCAATAATATTGAAAAAGGAAGAGTATGAGTATT
CAACATTTCCGTGTCGCCCTTATTCCCTTTTTTGCGGCATTTTGCCTTCCTGTTTTTGCTCACCCAGAAA
CGCTGGTGAAAGTAAAAGATGCTGAAGATCAGTTGGGTGCACGAGTGGGTTACATCGAACTGGATCTCAA
CAGCGGTAAGATCCTTGAGAGTTTTCGCCCCGAAGAACGTTTTCCAATGATGAGCACTTTTAAAGTTCTG
CTATGTGGCGCGGTATTATCCCGTGTTGACGCCGGGCAAGAGCAACTCGGTCGCCGCATACACTATTCTC
AGAATGACTTGGTTGAGTACTCACCAGTCACAGAAAAGCATCTTACGGATGGCATGACAGTAAGAGAATT
ATGCAGTGCTGCCATAACCATGAGTGATAACACTGCGGCCAACTTACTTCTGACAACGATCGGAGGACCG
AAGGAGCTAACCGCTTTTTTGCACAACATGGGGGATCATGTAACTCGCCTTGATCGTTGGGAACCGGAGC
TGAATGAAGCCATACCAAACGACGAGCGTGACACCACGATGCCTGTAGCAATGGCAACAACGTTGCGCAA
ACTATTAACTGGCGAACTACTTACTCTAGCTTCCCGGCAACAATTAATAGACTGGATGGAGGCGGATAAA
GTTGCAGGACCACTTCTGCGCTCGGCCCTTCCGGCTGGCTGGTTTATTGCTGATAAATCTGGAGCCGGTG
AGCGTGGGTCTCGCGGTATCATTGCAGCACTGGGGCCAGATGGTAAGCCCTCCCGTATCGTAGTTATCTA
CACGACGGGGAGTCAGGCAACTATGGATGAACGAAATAGACAGATCGCTGAGATAGGTGCCTCACTGATT
AAGCATTGGTAACTGTCAGACCAAGTTTACTCATATATACTTTAGATTGATTTAAAACTTCATTTTTAAT
TTAAAAGGATCTAGGTGAAGATCCTTTTTGATAATCTCATGACCAAAATCCCTTAACGTGAGTTTTCGTT
CCACTGAGCGTCAGACCCCGTAGAAAAGATCAAAGGATCTTCTTGAGATCCTTTTTTTCTGCGCGTAATC
TGCTGCTTGCAAACAAAAAAACCACCGCTACCAGCGGTGGTTTGTTTGCCGGATCAAGAGCTACCAACTC
TTTTTCCGAAGGTAACTGGCTTCAGCAGAGCGCAGATACCAAATACTGTCCTTCTAGTGTAGCCGTAGTT
AGGCCACCACTTCAAGAACTCTGTAGCACCGCCTACATACCTCGCTCTGCTAATCCTGTTACCAGTGGCT
GCTGCCAGTGGCGATAAGTCGTGTCTTACCGGGTTGGACTCAAGACGATAGTTACCGGATAAGGCGCAGC
GGTCGGGCTGAACGGGGGGTTCGTGCACACAGCCCAGCTTGGAGCGAACGACCTACACCGAACTGAGATA
CCTACAGCGTGAGCTATGAGAAAGCGCCACGCTTCCCGAAGGGAGAAAGGCGGACAGGTATCCGGTAAGC
GGCAGGGTCGGAACAGGAGAGCGCACGAGGGAGCTTCCAGGGGGAAACGCCTGGTATCTTTATAGTCCTG
TCGGGTTTCGCCACCTCTGACTTGAGCGTCGATTTTTGTGATGCTCGTCAGGGGGGCGGAGCCTATGGAA
AAACGCCAGCAACGCGGCCTTTTTACGGTTCCTGGCCTTTTGCTGGCCTTTTGCTCACATGTTCTTTCCT
GCGTTATCCCCTGATTCTGTGGATAACCGTATTACCGCCTTTGAGTGAGCTGATACCGCTCGCCGCAGCC
GAACGACCGAGCGCAGCGAGTCAGTGAGCGAGGAAGCGGAAGAGCGCCTGATGCGGTATTTTCTCCTTAC
GCATCTGTGCGGTATTTCACACCGCATATGGTGCACTCTCAGTACAATCTGCTCTGATGCCGCATAGTTA
AGCCAGTATACACTCCGCTATCGCTACGTGACTGGGTCATGGCTGCGCCCCGACACCCGCCAACACCCGC
TGACGCGCCCTGACGGGCTTGTCTGCTCCCGGCATCCGCTTACAGACAAGCTGTGACCGTCTCCGGGAGC
TGCATGTGTCAGAGGTTTTCACCGTCATCACCGAAACGCGCGAGGCAGCAGATCAATTCGCGCGCGAAGG
CGAAGCGGCATGCATAATGTGCCTGTCAAATGGACGAAGCAGGGATTCTGCAAACCCTATGCTACTCCGT
CAAGCCGTCAATTGTCTGATTCGTTACCAATTATGACAACTTGACGGCTACATCATTCACTTTTTCTTCA
CAACCGGCACGGAACTCGCTCGGGCTGGCCCCGGTGCATTTTTTAAATACCCGCGAGAAATAGAGTTGAT
CGTCAAAACCAACATTGCGACCGACGGTGGCGATAGGCATCCGGGTGGTGCTCAAAAGCAGCTTCGCCTG
GCTGATACGTTGGTCCTCGCGCCAGCTTAAGACGCTAATCCCTAACTGCTGGCGGAAAAAATGTGACAGA
CGCGACGGCGACAAGCAAACATGCTGTGCGACGCTGGCGATATCAAAATTGCTGTCTGCCAGGTGATCGC
TGATGTACTGACAAGCCTCGCGTACCCGATTATCCATCGGTGGATGGAGCGACTCGTTAATCGCTTCCAT
GCGCCGCAGTAACAATTGCTCAAGCAGATTTATCGCCAGCAGCTCCGAATAGCGCCCTTCCCCTTGCCCG
GCGTTAATGATTTGCCCAAACAGGTCGCTGAAATGCGGCTGGTGCGCTTCATCCGGGCGAAAGAACCCCG
TATTGGCAAATATTGACGGCCAGTTAAGCCATTCATGCCAGTAGGCGCGCGGACGAAAGTAAACCCACTG
GTGATACCATTCGCGAGCCTCCGGATGACGACCGTAGTGATGAATCTCTCCTGGCGGGAACAGCAAAATA
TCACCCGGTCGGCAAACAAATTCTCGTCCCTGATTTTTCACCACCCCCTGACCGCGAATGGTGAGATTGA
GAATATAACCTTTCATTCCCAGCGGTCGGTCGATAAAAAAATCGAGATAACCGTTGGCCTCAATCGGCGT
TAAACCCGCCACCAGATGGGCATTAAACGAGTATCCCGGCAGCAGGGGATCATTTTGCGCTTCAGCCATA
CTTTTCATACTCCCGCCATTCAGAG
